Addgene plasmid #190804: FUGW-APPSwe-T2A-mCherry
Purpose: Express Swedish mutant APP from Ubiquitin C promoter, co-expressing mCherry
Depositing lab: Ronald Hart. Depositing organization: Rutgers, The State University of New Jersey. Publication: The Amyloid Precursor Protein Modulates the Position and Length of the Axon Initial Segment. Ma F, Akolkar H, Xu J, Liu Y, Popova D, Xie J, Youssef MM, Benosman R, Hart RP, Herrup K. J Neurosci. 2023 Mar 8;43(10):1830-1844. doi: 10.1523/JNEUROSCI.0172-22.2023. Epub 2023 Jan 30. PubMed 36717226.
Backbone
  Vector backbone: FUGW
  Backbone size w/o insert (bp): 9210
  Vector type: Lentiviral
Growth in bacteria
  Bacterial resistance: Ampicillin, 100 μg/mL
  Growth temperature: 30°C
  Growth strain: NEB Stable
  Copy number: High Copy
Gene/Insert
  Gene/Insert name: APP
  Species: H. sapiens (human)
  Insert size (bp): 3108
  Mutation: Swedish (KM670/671NL)
  Entrez Gene: APP (a.k.a. AAA, ABETA, ABPP, AD1, APPI, CTFgamma, CVAP, PN-II, PN2, alpha-sAPP, preA4)
  Promoter: Ubi C
  Cloning method: Gibson Cloning
Terms and licenses: Academic/Nonprofit Terms; Industry Terms: Not Available to Industry
Depositor comments: The human APP coding sequence is from NM_201414, APP variant 3. APP Swedish mutation: KM670/671NL. Reference Assembly: GRCh37 (105)/Position: Chr21:27269939 G>T, Chr21:27269938 A>C. dbSNP ID: rs63751263, rs63750445. Codon Change: AAG.ATG to AAT.CTG
How to cite: FUGW-APPSwe-T2A-mCherry was a gift from Ronald Hart (Addgene plasmid # 190804 ; http://n2t.net/addgene:190804 ; RRID:Addgene_190804)
