[The description below was written by a language model from this plasmid's Addgene catalogue record and pLannotate feature annotations shown in this document.]
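Description:
FUGW-APPSwe-T2A-mCherry is a lentiviral transfer plasmid built on the FUGW backbone for expressing a familial Alzheimer's disease mutant of human amyloid precursor protein together with a red fluorescent marker. It is maintained in E. coli through a high-copy ColE1/pUC-type origin with ampicillin selection (AmpR). The backbone also carries an f1 origin and an SV40/EM7-driven BleoR cassette, which lies outside the LTR-flanked region and so is not packaged into virus. The sequenced plasmid is about 12.1 kb.

The viral genome is transcribed in packaging cells from a CMV enhancer/promoter fused to a truncated HIV-1 5' LTR, followed by the Ψ packaging signal with a gag fragment, the Rev response element for Rev-dependent nuclear export, and the cPPT/CTS. Downstream, the human ubiquitin C promoter drives a single open reading frame comprising the human APP coding sequence (transcript variant 3 according to the depositor) carrying the Swedish KM670/671NL double substitution, a T2A peptide, and mCherry. Ribosomal skipping at T2A yields APP and mCherry as separate polypeptides, so red fluorescence marks transduced cells without fusing the fluorophore to APP. A WPRE after the cassette enhances transcript expression, and the unit ends with a truncated 3' LTR (annotated by the software as a truncated 5' LTR, with adjacent nef-derived sequence) and a bGH polyadenylation signal.

The construct is intended for stable or long-term expression of Swedish mutant APP in transduced mammalian cells. The associated publication concerns APP effects on the axon initial segment, which suggests use in neurons.
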