Features (pLannotate 1.2.2; 32 found; start..end, strand, type, name):
      1..1212    +  promoter       UbC promoter: human ubiquitin C promoter
   1243..3327    +  CDS            APP (fragment) (sequence partly withheld): A4_HUMAN - Also known as A4, AD1. Experimental evidence at protein level: Swiss-Prot protein existence level 1. N-APP binds TNFRSF21 triggering caspase activation and degeneration of both neuronal cell bodies (via caspase-3) and axons (via caspase-6). From Homo sapiens (Human).
   3328..3380    +  CDS            T2A (fragment): 2A peptide from Thosea asigna virus capsid protein Eukaryotic ribosomes fail to insert a peptide bond between the Gly and Pro residues, yielding separate polypeptides.
   3415..4122    +  CDS            mCherry: mCherry is a basic (constitutively fluorescent) red fluorescent protein published in 2004, derived from Discosoma sp.. It is reported to be a very rapidly-maturing monomer with low acid sensitivity.
   4140..4164    +  misc_feature   MCS (fragment): pBluescript multiple cloning site
   4164..4752    +  misc_feature   WPRE: woodchuck hepatitis virus posttranscriptional regulatory element
   4689..5270    +  CDS            nef (fragment): NEF_HV1H2 - Experimental evidence at protein level: Swiss-Prot protein existence level 1. Extracellular Nef protein targets CD4(+) T-lymphocytes for apoptosis by interacting with CXCR4 surface receptors. From Human immunodeficiency virus type 1 group M subtype B (isolate HXB2) (HIV-1).
   5277..5457    +  LTR            5' LTR (truncated): truncated 5' long terminal repeat (LTR) from HIV-1
   5489..5713    +  polyA_signal   bGH poly(A) signal: bovine growth hormone polyadenylation signal
   5717..5738    +  promoter       SV40 promoter (fragment): SV40 enhancer and early promoter
   5759..6187    +  rep_origin     f1 ori (sequence partly withheld): f1 bacteriophage origin of replication; arrow indicates direction of (+) strand synthesis
   6201..6530    +  promoter       SV40 promoter: SV40 enhancer and early promoter
   6578..6625    +  promoter       EM7 promoter: synthetic bacterial promoter&nbsp
   6644..7018    +  CDS            BleoR: antibiotic-binding protein; Sh ble from Streptoalloteichus hindustanus; confers resistance to bleomycin, phleomycin, and Zeocin™
   7028..7153    +  CDS            ble (fragment): BLE_KLEPN - Experimental evidence at protein level: Swiss-Prot protein existence level 1. Binding protein with a strong affinity to the bleomycin family of antibiotics. Binds to CL990; an antimitotic-antibiotic compound. From Klebsiella pneumoniae.
   7148..7269    +  polyA_signal   SV40 poly(A) signal: SV40 polyadenylation signal
   7340..7362    -  protein_bind   lac operator (fragment): The lac repressor binds to the lac operator to inhibit transcription in E. coli. This inhibition can be relieved by adding lactose or isopropyl-β-D-thiogalactopyranoside (IPTG). lac repressor encoded by lacI
   7366..7396    -  promoter       lac promoter: promoter for the E. coli lac operon
   7411..7432    -  protein_bind   CAP binding site: CAP binding activates transcription in the presence of cAMP. E. coli catabolite activator protein
   7445..7537    -  CDS            lacI (fragment): lac repressor; lacI; The lac repressor binds to the lac operator to inhibit transcription in E. coli. This inhibition can be relieved by adding lactose or isopropyl-β-D-thiogalactopyranoside (IPTG).
   7720..8308    -  rep_origin     ori: high-copy-number ColE1/pMB1/pBR322/pUC origin of replication
   8479..9339    -  CDS            AmpR: β-lactamase; bla; confers resistance to ampicillin, carbenicillin, and related antibiotics
   9340..9444    -  promoter       AmpR promoter: bla
   9503..9555    -  misc_feature   bom (fragment): basis of mobility region from pBR322
   9710..10089   +  enhancer       CMV enhancer: human cytomegalovirus immediate early enhancer
  10090..10289   +  promoter       CMV promoter: human cytomegalovirus (CMV) immediate early promoter
  10307..10487   +  LTR            5' LTR (truncated): truncated 5' long terminal repeat (LTR) from HIV-1
  10534..10659   +  misc_feature   HIV-1 Ψ: packaging signal of human immunodeficiency virus type 1
  10643..11006   +  CDS            HIV-1 gag (fragment): gag protein from human immunodeficiency virus 1; gag
  11152..11385   +  misc_feature   RRE: The Rev response element (RRE) of HIV-1 allows for Rev-dependent mRNA export from the nucleus to the cytoplasm.
  11762..11862   +  CDS            Rev (fragment): human immunodeficiency virus 1 (HIV-1) Rev protein; rev; enhances nuclear export of unspliced and incompletely spliced viral mRNAs
  11912..12029   +  misc_feature   cPPT/CTS: central polypurine tract and central termination sequence of HIV-1
>Addgene plasmid #190804 | FUGW-APPSwe-T2A-mCherry | addgene full sequence | sequence record 372844 | Addgene NGS Result
GGCCTCCGCGCCGGGTTTTGGCGCCTCCCGCGGGCGCCCCCCTCCTCACGGCGAGCGCTGCCACGTCAGA
CGAAGGGCGCAGCGAGCGTCCTGATCCTTCCGCCCGGACGCTCAGGACAGCGGCCCGCTGCTCATAAGAC
TCGGCCTTAGAACCCCAGTATCAGCAGAAGGACATTTTAGGACGGGACTTGGGTGACTCTAGGGCACTGG
TTTTCTTTCCAGAGAGCGGAACAGGCGAGGAAAAGTAGTCCCTTCTCGGCGATTCTGCGGAGGGATCTCC
GTGGGGCGGTGAACGCCGATGATTATATAAGGACGCGCCGGGTGTGGCACAGCTAGTTCCGTCGCAGCCG
GGATTTGGGTCGCGGTTCTTGTTTGTGGATCGCTGTGATCGTCACTTGGTGAGTAGCGGGCTGCTGGGCT
GGCCGGGGCTTTCGTGGCCGCCGGGCCGCTCGGTGGGACGGAAGCGTGTGGAGAGACCGCCAAGGGCTGT
AGTCTGGGTCCGCGAGCAAGGTTGCCCTGAACTGGGGGTTGGGGGGAGCGCAGCAAAATGGCGGCTGTTC
CCGAGTCTTGAATGGAAGACGCTTGTGAGGCGGGCTGTGAGGTCGTTGAAACAAGGTGGGGGGCATGGTG
GGCGGCAAGAACCCAAGGTCTTGAGGCCTTCGCTAATGCGGGAAAGCTCTTATTCGGGTGAGATGGGCTG
GGGCACCATCTGGGGACCCTGACGTGAAGTTTGTCACTGACTGGAGAACTCGGTTTGTCGTCTGTTGCGG
GGGCGGCAGTTATGGCGGTGCCGTTGGGCAGTGCACCCGTACCTTTGGGAGCGCGCGCCCTCGTCGTGTC
GTGACGTCACCCGTTCTGTTGGCTTATAATGCAGGGTGGGGCCACCTGCCGGTAGGTGTGCGGTAGGCTT
TTCTCCGTCGCAGGACGCAGGGTTCGGGCCTAGGGTAGGCTCTCCTGAATCGACAGGCGCCGGACCTCTG
GTGAGGGGAGGGATAAGTGAGGCGTCAGTTTCTTTGGTCGGTTTTATGTACCTATCTTCTTAAGTAGCTG
AAGCTCCGGTTTTGAACTATGCGCTCGGGGTTGGCGAGTGTGTTTTGTGAAGTTTTTTAGGCACCTTTTG
AAATGTAATCATTTGGGTCAATATGTAATTTTCAGTGTTAGACTAGTAAATTGTCCGCTAAATTCTGGCC
GTTTTTGGCTTTTTTGTTAGACGAAGCTTGGGCTGCAGGTCGACTGGCCACCATGCTGCCCGGTTTGGCA
CTGCTCCTGCTGGCCGCCTGGACGGCTCGGGCGCTGGAGGTACCC
[315 nt withheld, positions 1306-1620]
CTTCTCGTTCCTGACAAGTGCAAATTCTTACACCAGGAGAGGATGGATGTTTGCGAAACTCATCTTCACT
GGCACACCGTCGCCAAAGAGACATGCAGTGAGAAGAGTACCAACTTGCATGACTACGGCATGTTGCTGCC
CTGCGGAATTGACAAGTTCCGAGGGGTAGAGTTTGTGTGTTGCCCACTGGCTGAAGAAAGTGACAATGTG
GATTCTGCTGATGCGGAGGAGGATGACTCGGATGTCTGGTGGGGCGGAGCAGACACAGACTATGCAGATG
GGAGTGAAGACAAAGTAGTAGAAGTAGCAGAGGAGGAAGAAGTGGCTGAGGTGGAAGAAGAAGAAGCCGA
TGATGACGAGGACGATGAGGATGGTGATGAGGTAGAGGAAGAGGCTGAGGAACCCTACGAAGAAGCCACA
GAGAGAACCACCAGCATTGCCACCACCACCACCACCACCACAGAGTCTGTGGAAGAGGTGGTTCGAGTTC
CTACAACAGCAGCCAGTACCCCTGATGCCGTTGACAAGTATCTCGAGACACCTGGGGATGAGAATGAA
[540 nt withheld, positions 2179-2718]
AAAGAGCAAAACTATTCAGATGACGTCTTGGCCAACATGATTAGTGAACCAAGGATCAGTTACGGAAACG
ATGCTCTCATGCCATCTTTGACCGAAACGAAAACCACCGTGGAGCTCCTTCCCGTGAATGGAGAGTTCAG
CCTGGACGATCTCCAGCCGTGGCATTCTTTTGGGGCTGACTCTGTGCCAGCCAACACAGAAAACGAAGTT
GAGCCTGTTGATGCCCGCCCTGCTGCCGACCGAGGACTGACCACTCGACCAGGTTCTGGGTTGACAAATA
TCAAGACGGAGGAGATCTCTGAAGTGAATCTG
[126 nt withheld, positions 3031-3156]
ACAGTGATCGTCATCACCTTGGTGATGCTGAAGAAGAAACAGTACACATCCATTCATCATGGTGTGGTGG
AGGTTGACGCCGCTGTCACCCCAGAGGAGCGCCACCTGTCCAAGATGCAGCAGAACGGCTACGAAAATCC
AACCTACAAGTTCTTTGAGCAGATGCAGAACGAGGGCAGGGGAAGTCTTCTAACATGCGGGGACGTGGAG
GAAAATCCCGGCCCTCTAGAGATGGCTCCAAAGAAGAAGCGTAAGGTAATGGTGAGCAAGGGCGAGGAGG
ACAACATGGCCATCATCAAGGAGTTCATGCGCTTCAAGGTGCACATGGAGGGCTCCGTGAACGGCCGCGA
GTTCGAGATCGAGGGCGAGGGCGAGGGCCGCCCCTACGAGGGCACCCAGACCGCCAAGCTGAAGGTGACC
AAGGGCGGCCCCCTGCCCTTCGCCTGGGACATCCTGTCCCCTCAGTTCATGTACGGCTCCAAGGCCTACG
TGAAGCACCCCGCCGACATCCCCGACTACTTGAAGCTGTCCTTCCCCGAGGGCTTCAAGTGGGAGCGCGT
GATGAACTTCGAGGACGGCGGCGTGGTGACCGTGACCCAGGACTCCTCCCTGCAGGACGGCGAGTTCATC
TACAAGGTGAAGCTGCGCGGCACCAACTTCCCCTCCGACGGCCCCGTAATGCAGAAGAAGACCATGGGCT
GGGAGGCCTCCTCCGAGCGGATGTACCCCGAGGACGGCGCCCTGAAGGGCGAGATCAAGCAGAGGCTGAA
GCTGAAGGACGGCGGCCACTACGACGCCGAGGTCAAGACCACCTACAAGGCCAAGAAGCCCGTGCAGCTG
CCCGGCGCCTACAACGTCAACATCAAGCTGGACATCACCTCCCACAACGAGGACTACACCATCGTGGAAC
AGTACGAGCGCGCCGAGGGCCGCCACTCCACCGGCGGCATGGACGAGCTGTACAAGTAAATTAAGCTAGT
CTAGAATTCGATATCAAGCTTATCGATAATCAACCTCTGGATTACAAAATTTGTGAAAGATTGACTGGTA
TTCTTAACTATGTTGCTCCTTTTACGCTATGTGGATACGCTGCTTTAATGCCTTTGTATCATGCTATTGC
TTCCCGTATGGCTTTCATTTTCTCCTCCTTGTATAAATCCTGGTTGCTGTCTCTTTATGAGGAGTTGTGG
CCCGTTGTCAGGCAACGTGGCGTGGTGTGCACTGTGTTTGCTGACGCAACCCCCACTGGTTGGGGCATTG
CCACCACCTGTCAGCTCCTTTCCGGGACTTTCGCTTTCCCCCTCCCTATTGCCACGGCGGAACTCATCGC
CGCCTGCCTTGCCCGCTGCTGGACAGGGGCTCGGCTGTTGGGCACTGACAATTCCGTGGTGTTGTCGGGG
AAATCATCGTCCTTTCCTTGGCTGCTCGCCTGTGTTGCCACCTGGATTCTGCGCGGGACGTCCTTCTGCT
ACGTCCCTTCGGCCCTCAATCCAGCGGACCTTCCTTCCCGCGGCCTGCTGCCGGCTCTGCGGCCTCTTCC
GCGTCTTCGCCTTCGCCCTCAGACGAGTCGGATCTCCCTTTGGGCCGCCTCCCCGCATCGATACCGTCGA
CCTCGAGACCTAGAAAAACATGGAGCAATCACAAGTAGCAATACAGCAGCTACCAATGCTGATTGTGCCT
GGCTAGAAGCACAAGAGGAGGAGGAGGTGGGTTTTCCAGTCACACCTCAGGTACCTTTAAGACCAATGAC
TTACAAGGCAGCTGTAGATCTTAGCCACTTTTTAAAAGAAAAGGGGGGACTGGAAGGGCTAATTCACTCC
CAACGAAGACAAGATATCCTTGATCTGTGGATCTACCACACACAAGGCTACTTCCCTGATTGGCAGAACT
ACACACCAGGGCCAGGGATCAGATATCCACTGACCTTTGGATGGTGCTACAAGCTAGTACCAGTTGAGCA
AGAGAAGGTAGAAGAAGCCAATGAAGGAGAGAACACCCGCTTGTTACACCCTGTGAGCCTGCATGGGATG
GATGACCCGGAGAGAGAAGTATTAGAGTGGAGGTTTGACAGCCGCCTAGCATTTCATCACATGGCCCGAG
AGCTGCATCCGGACTGTACTGGGTCTCTCTGGTTAGACCAGATCTGAGCCTGGGAGCTCTCTGGCTAACT
AGGGAACCCACTGCTTAAGCCTCAATAAAGCTTGCCTTGAGTGCTTCAAGTAGTGTGTGCCCGTCTGTTG
TGTGACTCTGGTAACTAGAGATCCCTCAGACCCTTTTAGTCAGTGTGGAAAATCTCTAGCAGGGCCCGTT
TAAACCCGCTGATCAGCCTCGACTGTGCCTTCTAGTTGCCAGCCATCTGTTGTTTGCCCCTCCCCCGTGC
CTTCCTTGACCCTGGAAGGTGCCACTCCCACTGTCCTTTCCTAATAAAATGAGGAAATTGCATCGCATTG
TCTGAGTAGGTGTCATTCTATTCTGGGGGGTGGGGTGGGGCAGGACAGCAAGGGGGAGGATTGGGAAGAC
AATAGCAGGCATGCTGGGGATGCGGTGGGCTCTATGGCTTCTGAGGCGGAAAGAACCAGCTGGGGCTCTA
GGGGGTATCCCC
[124 nt withheld, positions 5759-5882]
C
[91 nt withheld, positions 5884-5974]
A
[49 nt withheld, positions 5976-6024]
CCTTTGACGTTGGAGTCCACGTTCTTT
[37 nt withheld, positions 6052-6088]
ACCCTATCTCGGTCTATTCTTTTGATTTATAAGGGATTTTGCCGATTTCGGCCTATTGGTTAAAAAATGA
GCTGATTTAACAAAAATTTAACGCGAATTAATTCTGTGGAATGTGTGTCAGTTAGGGTGTGGAAAGTCCC
CAGGCTCCCCAGCAGGCAGAAGTATGCAAAGCATGCATCTCAATTAGTCAGCAACCAGGTGTGGAAAGTC
CCCAGGCTCCCCAGCAGGCAGAAGTATGCAAAGCATGCATCTCAATTAGTCAGCAACCATAGTCCCGCCC
CTAACTCCGCCCATCCCGCCCCTAACTCCGCCCAGTTCCGCCCATTCTCCGCCCCATGGCTGACTAATTT
TTTTTATTTATGCAGAGGCCGAGGCCGCCTCTGCCTCTGAGCTATTCCAGAAGTAGTGAGGAGGCTTTTT
TGGAGGCCTAGGCTTTTGCAAAAAGCTCCCGGGAGCTTGTATATCCATTTTCGGATCTGATCAGCACGTG
TTGACAATTAATCATCGGCATAGTATATCGGCATAGTATAATACGACAAGGTGAGGAACTAAACCATGGC
CAAGTTGACCAGTGCCGTTCCGGTGCTCACCGCGCGCGACGTCGCCGGAGCGGTCGAGTTCTGGACCGAC
CGGCTCGGGTTCTCCCGGGACTTCGTGGAGGACGACTTCGCCGGTGTGGTCCGGGACGACGTGACCCTGT
TCATCAGCGCGGTCCAGGACCAGGTGGTGCCGGACAACACCCTGGCCTGGGTGTGGGTGCGCGGCCTGGA
CGAGCTGTACGCCGAGTGGTCGGAGGTCGTGTCCACGAACTTCCGGGACGCCTCCGGGCCGGCCATGACC
GAGATCGGCGAGCAGCCGTGGGGGCGGGAGTTCGCCCTGCGCGACCCGGCCGGCAACTGCGTGCACTTCG
TGGCCGAGGAGCAGGACTGACACGTGCTACGAGATTTCGATTCCACCGCCGCCTTCTATGAAAGGTTGGG
CTTCGGAATCGTTTTCCGGGACGCCGGCTGGATGATCCTCCAGCGCGGGGATCTCATGCTGGAGTTCTTC
GCCCACCCCAACTTGTTTATTGCAGCTTATAATGGTTACAAATAAAGCAATAGCATCACAAATTTCACAA
ATAAAGCATTTTTTTCACTGCATTCTAGTTGTGGTTTGTCCAAACTCATCAATGTATCTTATCATGTCTG
TATACCGTCGACCTCTAGCTAGAGCTTGGCGTAATCATGGTCATAGCTGTTTCCTGTGTGAAATTGTTAT
CCGCTCACAATTCCACACAACATACGAGCCGGAAGCATAAAGTGTAAAGCCTGGGGTGCCTAATGAGTGA
GCTAACTCACATTAATTGCGTTGCGCTCACTGCCCGCTTTCCAGTCGGGAAACCTGTCGTGCCAGCTGCA
TTAATGAATCGGCCAACGCGCGGGGAGAGGCGGTTTGCGTATTGGGCGCTCTTCCGCTTCCTCGCTCACT
GACTCGCTGCGCTCGGTCGTTCGGCTGCGGCGAGCGGTATCAGCTCACTCAAAGGCGGTAATACGGTTAT
CCACAGAATCAGGGGATAACGCAGGAAAGAACATGTGAGCAAAAGGCCAGCAAAAGGCCAGGAACCGTAA
AAAGGCCGCGTTGCTGGCGTTTTTCCATAGGCTCCGCCCCCCTGACGAGCATCACAAAAATCGACGCTCA
AGTCAGAGGTGGCGAAACCCGACAGGACTATAAAGATACCAGGCGTTTCCCCCTGGAAGCTCCCTCGTGC
GCTCTCCTGTTCCGACCCTGCCGCTTACCGGATACCTGTCCGCCTTTCTCCCTTCGGGAAGCGTGGCGCT
TTCTCATAGCTCACGCTGTAGGTATCTCAGTTCGGTGTAGGTCGTTCGCTCCAAGCTGGGCTGTGTGCAC
GAACCCCCCGTTCAGCCCGACCGCTGCGCCTTATCCGGTAACTATCGTCTTGAGTCCAACCCGGTAAGAC
ACGACTTATCGCCACTGGCAGCAGCCACTGGTAACAGGATTAGCAGAGCGAGGTATGTAGGCGGTGCTAC
AGAGTTCTTGAAGTGGTGGCCTAACTACGGCTACACTAGAAGAACAGTATTTGGTATCTGCGCTCTGCTG
AAGCCAGTTACCTTCGGAAAAAGAGTTGGTAGCTCTTGATCCGGCAAACAAACCACCGCTGGTAGCGGTG
GTTTTTTTGTTTGCAAGCAGCAGATTACGCGCAGAAAAAAAGGATCTCAAGAAGATCCTTTGATCTTTTC
TACGGGGTCTGACGCTCAGTGGAACGAAAACTCACGTTAAGGGATTTTGGTCATGAGATTATCAAAAAGG
ATCTTCACCTAGATCCTTTTAAATTAAAAATGAAGTTTTAAATCAATCTAAAGTATATATGAGTAAACTT
GGTCTGACAGTTACCAATGCTTAATCAGTGAGGCACCTATCTCAGCGATCTGTCTATTTCGTTCATCCAT
AGTTGCCTGACTCCCCGTCGTGTAGATAACTACGATACGGGAGGGCTTACCATCTGGCCCCAGTGCTGCA
ATGATACCGCGAGACCCACGCTCACCGGCTCCAGATTTATCAGCAATAAACCAGCCAGCCGGAAGGGCCG
AGCGCAGAAGTGGTCCTGCAACTTTATCCGCCTCCATCCAGTCTATTAATTGTTGCCGGGAAGCTAGAGT
AAGTAGTTCGCCAGTTAATAGTTTGCGCAACGTTGTTGCCATTGCTACAGGCATCGTGGTGTCACGCTCG
TCGTTTGGTATGGCTTCATTCAGCTCCGGTTCCCAACGATCAAGGCGAGTTACATGATCCCCCATGTTGT
GCAAAAAAGCGGTTAGCTCCTTCGGTCCTCCGATCGTTGTCAGAAGTAAGTTGGCCGCAGTGTTATCACT
CATGGTTATGGCAGCACTGCATAATTCTCTTACTGTCATGCCATCCGTAAGATGCTTTTCTGTGACTGGT
GAGTACTCAACCAAGTCATTCTGAGAATAGTGTATGCGGCGACCGAGTTGCTCTTGCCCGGCGTCAATAC
GGGATAATACCGCGCCACATAGCAGAACTTTAAAAGTGCTCATCATTGGAAAACGTTCTTCGGGGCGAAA
ACTCTCAAGGATCTTACCGCTGTTGAGATCCAGTTCGATGTAACCCACTCGTGCACCCAACTGATCTTCA
GCATCTTTTACTTTCACCAGCGTTTCTGGGTGAGCAAAAACAGGAAGGCAAAATGCCGCAAAAAAGGGAA
TAAGGGCGACACGGAAATGTTGAATACTCATACTCTTCCTTTTTCAATATTATTGAAGCATTTATCAGGG
TTATTGTCTCATGAGCGGATACATATTTGAATGTATTTAGAAAAATAAACAAATAGGGGTTCCGCGCACA
TTTCCCCGAAAAGTGCCACCTGACGTCGACGGATCGGGAGATCTCCCGATCCCCTATGGTGCACTCTCAG
TACAATCTGCTCTGATGCCGCATAGTTAAGCCAGTATCTGCTCCCTGCTTGTGTGTTGGAGGTCGCTGAG
TAGTGCGCGAGCAAAATTTAAGCTACAACAAGGCAAGGCTTGACCGACAATTGCATGAAGAATCTGCTTA
GGGTTAGGCGTTTTGCGCTGCTTCGCGATGTACGGGCCAGATATACGCGTTGACATTGATTATTGACTAG
TTATTAATAGTAATCAATTACGGGGTCATTAGTTCATAGCCCATATATGGAGTTCCGCGTTACATAACTT
ACGGTAAATGGCCCGCCTGGCTGACCGCCCAACGACCCCCGCCCATTGACGTCAATAATGACGTATGTTC
CCATAGTAACGCCAATAGGGACTTTCCATTGACGTCAATGGGTGGAGTATTTACGGTAAACTGCCCACTT
GGCAGTACATCAAGTGTATCATATGCCAAGTACGCCCCCTATTGACGTCAATGACGGTAAATGGCCCGCC
TGGCATTATGCCCAGTACATGACCTTATGGGACTTTCCTACTTGGCAGTACATCTACGTATTAGTCATCG
CTATTACCATGGTGATGCGGTTTTGGCAGTACATCAATGGGCGTGGATAGCGGTTTGACTCACGGGGATT
TCCAAGTCTCCACCCCATTGACGTCAATGGGAGTTTGTTTTGGCACCAAAATCAACGGGACTTTCCAAAA
TGTCGTAACAACTCCGCCCCATTGACGCAAATGGGCGGTAGGCGTGTACGGTGGGAGGTCTATATAAGCA
GCGCGTTTTGCCTGTACTGGGTCTCTCTGGTTAGACCAGATCTGAGCCTGGGAGCTCTCTGGCTAACTAG
GGAACCCACTGCTTAAGCCTCAATAAAGCTTGCCTTGAGTGCTTCAAGTAGTGTGTGCCCGTCTGTTGTG
TGACTCTGGTAACTAGAGATCCCTCAGACCCTTTTAGTCAGTGTGGAAAATCTCTAGCAGTGGCGCCCGA
ACAGGGACTTGAAAGCGAAAGGGAAACCAGAGGAGCTCTCTCGACGCAGGACTCGGCTTGCTGAAGCGCG
CACGGCAAGAGGCGAGGGGCGGCGACTGGTGAGTACGCCAAAAATTTTGACTAGCGGAGGCTAGAAGGAG
AGAGATGGGTGCGAGAGCGTCAGTATTAAGCGGGGGAGAATTAGATCGCGATGGGAAAAAATTCGGTTAA
GGCCAGGGGGAAAGAAAAAATATAAATTAAAACATATAGTATGGGCAAGCAGGGAGCTAGAACGATTCGC
AGTTAATCCTGGCCTGTTAGAAACATCAGAAGGCTGTAGACAAATACTGGGACAGCTACAACCATCCCTT
CAGACAGGATCAGAAGAACTTAGATCATTATATAATACAGTAGCAACCCTCTATTGTGTGCATCAAAGGA
TAGAGATAAAAGACACCAAGGAAGCTTTAGACAAGATAGAGGAAGAGCAAAACAAAAGTAAGACCACCGC
ACAGCAAGCGGCCGCTGATCTTCAGACCTGGAGGAGGAGATATGAGGGACAATTGGAGAAGTGAATTATA
TAAATATAAAGTAGTAAAAATTGAACCATTAGGAGTAGCACCCACCAAGGCAAAGAGAAGAGTGGTGCAG
AGAGAAAAAAGAGCAGTGGGAATAGGAGCTTTGTTCCTTGGGTTCTTGGGAGCAGCAGGAAGCACTATGG
GCGCAGCGTCAATGACGCTGACGGTACAGGCCAGACAATTATTGTCTGGTATAGTGCAGCAGCAGAACAA
TTTGCTGAGGGCTATTGAGGCGCAACAGCATCTGTTGCAACTCACAGTCTGGGGCATCAAGCAGCTCCAG
GCAAGAATCCTGGCTGTGGAAAGATACCTAAAGGATCAACAGCTCCTGGGGATTTGGGGTTGCTCTGGAA
AACTCATTTGCACCACTGCTGTGCCTTGGAATGCTAGTTGGAGTAATAAATCTCTGGAACAGATTTGGAA
TCACACGACCTGGATGGAGTGGGACAGAGAAATTAACAATTACACAAGCTTAATACACTCCTTAATTGAA
GAATCGCAAAACCAGCAAGAAAAGAATGAACAAGAATTATTGGAATTAGATAAATGGGCAAGTTTGTGGA
ATTGGTTTAACATAACAAATTGGCTGTGGTATATAAAATTATTCATAATGATAGTAGGAGGCTTGGTAGG
TTTAAGAATAGTTTTTGCTGTACTTTCTATAGTGAATAGAGTTAGGCAGGGATATTCACCATTATCGTTT
CAGACCCACCTCCCAACCCCGAGGGGACCCGACAGGCCCGAAGGAATAGAAGAAGAAGGTGGAGAGAGAG
ACAGAGACAGATCCATTCGATTAGTGAACGGATCGGCACTGCGTGCGCCAATTCTGCAGACAAATGGCAG
TATTCATCCACAATTTTAAAAGAAAAGGGGGGATTGGGGGGTACAGTGCAGGGGAAAGAATAGTAGACAT
AATAGCAACAGACATACAAACTAAAGAATTACAAAAACAAATTACAAAAATTCAAAATTTTCGGGTTTAT
TACAGGGACAGCAGAGATCCAGTTTGGTTAATTAACCCGTGTCGGCTCCAGATCT
